Addgene plasmid #243685: pJL101
Purpose: Stably expresses LOV-BirA-GFP-OMP25 TMD fusion proteins, localized to mitochondrial outer membrane
Depositing lab: Jonathan Weissman. Depositing organization: Whitehead Institute for Biomedical Research. Publication: Proximity-specific ribosome profiling reveals the logic of localized mitochondrial translation. Luo J, Khandwala S, Hu J, Lee SY, Hickey KL, Levine ZG, Harper JW, Ting AY, Weissman JS. Cell. 2025 Aug 25:S0092-8674(25)00916-X. doi: 10.1016/j.cell.2025.08.002. PubMed 40876456.
Backbone
  Vector backbone: pAG26
  Backbone manufacturer: Weissman Lab
  Vector type: Lentiviral
Growth in bacteria
  Bacterial resistance: Ampicillin, 100 μg/mL
  Growth temperature: 37°C
  Growth strain: NEB Stable
  Copy number: High Copy
Gene/Insert
  Gene/Insert name: LOV-BirA-GFP-OMP25
  Species: H. sapiens (human)
  Promoter: EF1a
  Cloning method: Gibson Cloning
Terms and licenses: Academic/Nonprofit Terms; Industry Terms: Not Available to Industry
How to cite: pJL101 was a gift from Jonathan Weissman (Addgene plasmid # 243685 ; http://n2t.net/addgene:243685 ; RRID:Addgene_243685)
