[The description below was written by a language model from this plasmid's Addgene catalogue record and pLannotate feature annotations shown in this document.]
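Description:
pJL101 is a self-inactivating HIV-1-based lentiviral transfer plasmid built on the pAG26 backbone and used for stable expression of a light-regulated biotin ligase anchored to the mitochondrial outer membrane. It is maintained in E. coli as a high-copy plasmid through a ColE1/pUC-type origin and selected with ampicillin via the bla gene. The annotated backbone also carries remnants of older vector lineages, including fragments of TcR, rop, bom and lacI, and an SV40 promoter–gpt–SV40 small t intron/poly(A) region lying outside the proviral segment. No mammalian drug-selection marker is annotated within the viral cassette, so transduced cells would presumably be identified through the GFP in the fusion.

The packaged region runs from a truncated 5' LTR through the Ψ packaging signal, a partial gag, the RRE for Rev-dependent RNA export and the cPPT/CTS, to a ΔU3 3' LTR that disables LTR promoter activity after integration. Within it, the human EF-1α promoter drives a single open reading frame. This begins with a 3xFLAG tag, followed by E. coli BirA split into two annotated fragments by an inserted domain that the annotation tool labels miniSOG. That label fits the LOV photosensory domain named in the catalogue entry, since miniSOG is itself derived from a plant LOV domain. Superfolder GFP and a C-terminal segment matching OMP25 (Synj2bp) follow, providing the transmembrane tail anchor. The feature table matches this segment to the rat protein, whereas the catalogue lists human as the species. A WPRE downstream enhances transcript expression.

The associated publication concerns proximity-specific ribosome profiling of localized mitochondrial translation, which suggests that the construct is used for light-gated biotinylation at the mitochondrial surface.
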