Features (pLannotate 1.2.2; 37 found; start..end, strand, type, name):
     21..89      +  CDS            nef (fragment): NEF_HV1Z2 - Experimental evidence at protein level: Swiss-Prot protein existence level 1. Extracellular Nef protein targets CD4(+) T-lymphocytes for apoptosis by interacting with CXCR4 surface receptors. From Human immunodeficiency virus type 1 group M subtype D (isolate Z2/CDC-Z34) (HIV-1).
     91..324     +  LTR            3' LTR (ΔU3): self-inactivating 3' long terminal repeat (LTR) from HIV-1
    349..367     -  promoter       SP6 promoter: promoter for bacteriophage SP6 RNA polymerase
    595..874     +  CDS            TcR (fragment): tetracycline efflux protein; tet; confers resistance to tetracycline
    875..923     -  misc_feature   bom (fragment): basis of mobility region from pBR322
   1025..1060    -  CDS            rop (fragment): Rop protein, which maintains plasmids at low copy number; rop
   1155..1259    +  promoter       AmpR promoter: bla
   1260..2120    +  CDS            AmpR: β-lactamase; bla; confers resistance to ampicillin, carbenicillin, and related antibiotics
   2291..2879    +  rep_origin     ori: high-copy-number ColE1/pMB1/pBR322/pUC origin of replication
   3062..3118    +  CDS            lacI (fragment): lac repressor; lacI; The lac repressor binds to the lac operator to inhibit transcription in E. coli. This inhibition can be relieved by adding lactose or isopropyl-β-D-thiogalactopyranoside (IPTG).
   3125..3454    +  promoter       SV40 promoter: SV40 enhancer and early promoter
   3654..3773    +  CDS            gpt (fragment): XGPT_ECOLI - Also known as gpp, gxu. Experimental evidence at protein level: Swiss-Prot protein existence level 1. Purine salvage pathway enzyme that catalyzes the transfer of the ribosyl-5-phosphate group from 5-phospho-alpha-D-ribose 1- diphosphate (PRPP) to the N9 position of the 6-oxopurines guanine and xanthine to form the corresponding ribonucleotides GMP (guanosine 5'- monophosphate) and XMP (xanthosine 5'-monophosphate), with the release of PPi. To a lesser extent, also acts on hypoxanthine (PubMed:9100006, PubMed:3886014). Does not ribophosphorylate adenine (PubMed:3886014). From Esch
   3773..4108    +  CDS            gpt (fragment): XGPT_ECOLI - Also known as gpp, gxu. Experimental evidence at protein level: Swiss-Prot protein existence level 1. Purine salvage pathway enzyme that catalyzes the transfer of the ribosyl-5-phosphate group from 5-phospho-alpha-D-ribose 1- diphosphate (PRPP) to the N9 position of the 6-oxopurines guanine and xanthine to form the corresponding ribonucleotides GMP (guanosine 5'- monophosphate) and XMP (xanthosine 5'-monophosphate), with the release of PPi. To a lesser extent, also acts on hypoxanthine (PubMed:9100006, PubMed:3886014). Does not ribophosphorylate adenine (PubMed:3886014). From Esch
   4203..4508    +  CDS            frsA (fragment): FRSA_ECOLI - Also known as yafA. Experimental evidence at protein level: Swiss-Prot protein existence level 1. Catalyzes the hydrolysis of esters (PubMed:15808744). Displays esterase activity toward pNP-butyrate (PubMed:15808744). May stimulate mixed-acid fermentation by acting as a fermentation/respiration switch that down-regulates respiration and up- regulates fermentation rates (PubMed:15169777). From Escherichia coli (strain K12).
   4512..4586    +  CDS            small t antigen (fragment): SV40 (simian virus 40) small t antigen
   4588..4653    +  intron         small t intron: SV40 (simian virus 40) small t antigen intron
   4783..4803    +  CDS            SV40 NLS: nuclear localization signal of SV40 (simian virus 40) large T antigen
   5122..5205    +  CDS            large T antigen (fragment): large T antigen from SV40 (simian virus 40)
   5228..5362    +  polyA_signal   SV40 poly(A) signal: SV40 polyadenylation signal
   5529..5858    +  CDS            nef (fragment): NEF_HV1BR - Experimental evidence at protein level: Swiss-Prot protein existence level 1. Extracellular Nef protein targets CD4(+) T-lymphocytes for apoptosis by interacting with CXCR4 surface receptors (PubMed:14990729). From Human immunodeficiency virus type 1 group M subtype B (isolate BRU/LAI) (HIV-1).
   5906..6163    +  LTR            5' LTR (truncated): truncated 5' long terminal repeat (LTR) from HIV-1
   6210..6335    +  misc_feature   HIV-1 Ψ: packaging signal of human immunodeficiency virus type 1
   6319..6657    +  CDS            HIV-1 gag (fragment): gag protein from human immunodeficiency virus 1; gag
   6832..7065    +  misc_feature   RRE: The Rev response element (RRE) of HIV-1 allows for Rev-dependent mRNA export from the nucleus to the cytoplasm.
   7442..7542    +  CDS            Rev (fragment): human immunodeficiency virus 1 (HIV-1) Rev protein; rev; enhances nuclear export of unspliced and incompletely spliced viral mRNAs
   7579..7696    +  misc_feature   cPPT/CTS: central polypurine tract and central termination sequence of HIV-1
   7733..7756    -  misc_feature   MCS (fragment): pBluescript multiple cloning site
   8428..9606    +  promoter       EF-1α promoter: strong constitutive promoter for human elongation factor EF-1α
   9661..9726    +  CDS            3xFLAG: three tandem FLAG® epitope tags, followed by an enterokinase cleavage site
   9730..9959    +  CDS            BirA (fragment): E. coli biotin protein ligase; birA
   9985..10302   +  CDS            miniSOG: miniSOG is a basic (constitutively fluorescent) cyan fluorescent protein published in 2011, derived from Arabidopsis thaliana. It requires the cofactor flavin for fluorescence.
  10374..11097   +  CDS            BirA (fragment): E. coli biotin protein ligase; birA
  11107..11817   +  CDS            Superfolder GFP: Superfolder GFP is a basic (constitutively fluorescent) green fluorescent protein published in 2005, derived from Aequorea victoria. It is reported to be a very rapidly-maturing weak dimer.
  11851..11961   +  CDS            Synj2bp (fragment): SYJ2B_RAT - Also known as Omp25. Experimental evidence at protein level: Swiss-Prot protein existence level 1. Regulates endocytosis of activin type 2 receptor kinases through the Ral/RALBP1-dependent pathway and may be involved in suppression of activin-induced signal transduction. From Rattus norvegicus (Rat).
  11979..11997   +  misc_feature   MCS (fragment): pBluescript multiple cloning site
  11997..12585   +  misc_feature   WPRE: woodchuck hepatitis virus posttranscriptional regulatory element
  12586..4       +  misc_feature   MCS (fragment) (across the origin): pBluescript multiple cloning site
>Addgene plasmid #243685 | pJL101 | addgene full sequence | sequence record 489316 | Addgene NGS Result
AGGGAATTAATTCGAGCTCGGTACCTTTAAGACCAATGACTTACAAGGCAGCTGTAGATCTTAGCCACTT
TTTAAAAGAAAAGGGGGGACTGGAAGGGCTAATTCACTCCCAACGAAGACAAGATCTGCTTTTTGCTTGT
ACTGGGTCTCTCTGGTTAGACCAGATCTGAGCCTGGGAGCTCTCTGGCTAACTAGGGAACCCACTGCTTA
AGCCTCAATAAAGCTTGCCTTGAGTGCTTCAAGTAGTGTGTGCCCGTCTGTTGTGTGACTCTGGTAACTA
GAGATCCCTCAGACCCTTTTAGTCAGTGTGGAAAATCTCTAGCAGCATCTAGAATTAATTCCGTGTATTC
TATAGTGTCACCTAAATCGTATGTGTATGATACATAAGGTTATGTATTAATTGTAGCCGCGTTCTAACGA
CAATATGTACAAGCCTAATTGTGTAGCATCTGGCTTACTGAAGCAGACCCTATCATCTCTCTCGTAAACT
GCCGTCAGAGTCGGTTTGGTTGGACGAACCTTCTGAGTTTCTGGTAACGCCGTCCCGCACCCGGAAATGG
TCAGCGAACCAATCAGCAGGGTCATCGCTAGCCAGATCCTCTACGCCGGACGCATCGTGGCCGGCATCAC
CGGCGCCACAGGTGCGGTTGCTGGCGCCTATATCGCCGACATCACCGATGGGGAAGATCGGGCTCGCCAC
TTCGGGCTCATGAGCGCTTGTTTCGGCGTGGGTATGGTGGCAGGCCCCGTGGCCGGGGGACTGTTGGGCG
CCATCTCCTTGCATGCACCATTCCTTGCGGCGGCGGTGCTCAACGGCCTCAACCTACTACTGGGCTGCTT
CCTAATGCAGGAGTCGCATAAGGGAGAGCGTCGAATGGTGCACTCTCAGTACAATCTGCTCTGATGCCGC
ATAGTTAAGCCAGCCCCGACACCCGCCAACACCCGCTGACGCGCCCTGACGGGCTTGTCTGCTCCCGGCA
TCCGCTTACAGACAAGCTGTGACCGTCTCCGGGAGCTGCATGTGTCAGAGGTTTTCACCGTCATCACCGA
AACGCGCGAGACGAAAGGGCCTCGTGATACGCCTATTTTTATAGGTTAATGTCATGATAATAATGGTTTC
TTAGACGTCAGGTGGCACTTTTCGGGGAAATGTGCGCGGAACCCCTATTTGTTTATTTTTCTAAATACAT
TCAAATATGTATCCGCTCATGAGACAATAACCCTGATAAATGCTTCAATAATATTGAAAAAGGAAGAGTA
TGAGTATTCAACATTTCCGTGTCGCCCTTATTCCCTTTTTTGCGGCATTTTGCCTTCCTGTTTTTGCTCA
CCCAGAAACGCTGGTGAAAGTAAAAGATGCTGAAGATCAGTTGGGTGCACGAGTGGGTTACATCGAACTG
GATCTCAACAGCGGTAAGATCCTTGAGAGTTTTCGCCCCGAAGAACGTTTTCCAATGATGAGCACTTTTA
AAGTTCTGCTATGTGGCGCGGTATTATCCCGTATTGACGCCGGGCAAGAGCAACTCGGTCGCCGCATACA
CTATTCTCAGAATGACTTGGTTGAGTACTCACCAGTCACAGAAAAGCATCTTACGGATGGCATGACAGTA
AGAGAATTATGCAGTGCTGCCATAACCATGAGTGATAACACTGCGGCCAACTTACTTCTGACAACGATCG
GAGGACCGAAGGAGCTAACCGCTTTTTTGCACAACATGGGGGATCATGTAACTCGCCTTGATCGTTGGGA
ACCGGAGCTGAATGAAGCCATACCAAACGACGAGCGTGACACCACGATGCCTGTAGCAATGGCAACAACG
TTGCGCAAACTATTAACTGGCGAACTACTTACTCTAGCTTCCCGGCAACAATTAATAGACTGGATGGAGG
CGGATAAAGTTGCAGGACCACTTCTGCGCTCGGCCCTTCCGGCTGGCTGGTTTATTGCTGATAAATCTGG
AGCCGGTGAGCGTGGGTCTCGCGGTATCATTGCAGCACTGGGGCCAGATGGTAAGCCCTCCCGTATCGTA
GTTATCTACACGACGGGGAGTCAGGCAACTATGGATGAACGAAATAGACAGATCGCTGAGATAGGTGCCT
CACTGATTAAGCATTGGTAACTGTCAGACCAAGTTTACTCATATATACTTTAGATTGATTTAAAACTTCA
TTTTTAATTTAAAAGGATCTAGGTGAAGATCCTTTTTGATAATCTCATGACCAAAATCCCTTAACGTGAG
TTTTCGTTCCACTGAGCGTCAGACCCCGTAGAAAAGATCAAAGGATCTTCTTGAGATCCTTTTTTTCTGC
GCGTAATCTGCTGCTTGCAAACAAAAAAACCACCGCTACCAGCGGTGGTTTGTTTGCCGGATCAAGAGCT
ACCAACTCTTTTTCCGAAGGTAACTGGCTTCAGCAGAGCGCAGATACCAAATACTGTTCTTCTAGTGTAG
CCGTAGTTAGGCCACCACTTCAAGAACTCTGTAGCACCGCCTACATACCTCGCTCTGCTAATCCTGTTAC
CAGTGGCTGCTGCCAGTGGCGATAAGTCGTGTCTTACCGGGTTGGACTCAAGACGATAGTTACCGGATAA
GGCGCAGCGGTCGGGCTGAACGGGGGGTTCGTGCACACAGCCCAGCTTGGAGCGAACGACCTACACCGAA
CTGAGATACCTACAGCGTGAGCTATGAGAAAGCGCCACGCTTCCCGAAGGGAGAAAGGCGGACAGGTATC
CGGTAAGCGGCAGGGTCGGAACAGGAGAGCGCACGAGGGAGCTTCCAGGGGGAAACGCCTGGTATCTTTA
TAGTCCTGTCGGGTTTCGCCACCTCTGACTTGAGCGTCGATTTTTGTGATGCTCGTCAGGGGGGCGGAGC
CTATGGAAAAACGCCAGCAACGCGGCCTTTTTACGGTTCCTGGCCTTTTGCTGGCCTTTTGCTCACATGT
TCTTTCCTGCGTTATCCCCTGATTCTGTGGATAACCGTATTACCGCCTTTGAGTGAGCTGATACCGCTCG
CCGCAGCCGAACGACCGAGCGCAGCGAGTCAGTGAGCGAGGAAGCGGAAGAGCGCCCAATACGCAAACCG
CCTCTCCCCGCGCGTTGGCCGATTCATTAATGCAGCTGTGGAATGTGTGTCAGTTAGGGTGTGGAAAGTC
CCCAGGCTCCCCAGCAGGCAGAAGTATGCAAAGCATGCATCTCAATTAGTCAGCAACCAGGTGTGGAAAG
TCCCCAGGCTCCCCAGCAGGCAGAAGTATGCAAAGCATGCATCTCAATTAGTCAGCAACCATAGTCCCGC
CCCTAACTCCGCCCATCCCGCCCCTAACTCCGCCCAGTTCCGCCCATTCTCCGCCCCATGGCTGACTAAT
TTTTTTTATTTATGCAGAGGCCGAGGCCGCCTCGGCCTCTGAGCTATTCCAGAAGTAGTGAGGAGGCTTT
TTTGGAGGCCTAGGCTTTTGCAAAAAGCTTGGACACAAGACAGGCTTGCGAGATATGTTTGAGAATACCA
CTTTATCCCGCGTCAGGGAGAGGCAGTGCGTAAAAAGACGCGGACTCATGTGAAATACTGGTTTTTAGTG
CGCCAGATCTCTATAATCTCGCGCAACCTATTTTCCCCTCGAACACTTTTTAAGCCGTAGATAAACAGGC
TGGGACACTTCACATGAGCGAAAAATACATCGTCACCTGGGACATGTTGCAGATCCATGCACGTAAACTC
GCAAGCCGACTGATGCCTTCTGAACAATGGAAAGGCATTATTGCCGTAAGCCGTGGCGGTCTGTACCGGG
TGCGTTACTGGCGCGTGAACTGGGTATTCGTCATGTCGATACCGTTTGTATTTCCAGCTACGATCACGAC
AACCAGCGCGAGCTTAAAGTGCTGAAACGCGCAGAAGGCGATGGCGAAGGCTTCATCGTTATTGATGACC
TGGTGGATACCGGTGGTACTGCGGTTGCGATTCGTGAAATGTATCCAAAAGCGCACTTTGTCACCATCTT
CGCAAAACCGGCTGGTCGTCCGCTGGTTGATGACTATGTTGTTGATATCCCGCAAGATACCTGGATTGAA
CAGCCGTGGGATATGGGCGTCGTATTCGTCCCGCCAATCTCCGGTCGCTAATCTTTTCAACGCCTGGCAC
TGCCGGGCGTTGTTCTTTTTAACTTCAGGCGGGTTACAATAGTTTCCAGTAAGTATTCTGGAGGCTGCAT
CCATGACACAGGCAAACCTGAGCGAAACCCTGTTCAAACCCCGCTTTAAACATCCTGAAACCTCGACGCT
AGTCCGCCGCTTTAATCACGGCGCACAACCGCCTGTGCAGTCGGCCCTTGATGGTAAAACCATCCCTCAC
TGGTATCGCATGATTAACCGTCTGATGTGGATCTGGCGCGGCATTGACCCACGCGAAATCCTCGACGTCC
AGGCACGTATTGTGATGAGCGATGCCGAACGTACCGACGATGATTTATACGATACGGTGATTGGCTACCG
TGGCGGCAACTGGATTTATGAGTGGGCCCCGGATCTTTGTGAAGGAACCTTACTTCTGTGGTGTGACATA
ATTGGACAAACTACCTACAGAGATTTAAAGCTCTAAGGTAAATATAAAATTTTTAAGTGTATAATGTGTT
AAACTACTGATTCTAATTGTTTGTGTATTTTAGATTCCAACCTATGGAACTGATGAATGGGAGCAGTGGT
GGAATGCCTTTAATGAGGAAAACCTGTTTTGCTCAGAAGAAATGCCATCTAGTGATGATGAGGCTACTGC
TGACTCTCAACATTCTACTCCTCCAAAAAAGAAGAGAAAGGTAGAAGACCCCAAGGACTTTCCTTCAGAA
TTGCTAAGTTTTTTGAGTCATGCTGTGTTTAGTAATAGAACTCTTGCTTGCTTTGCTATTTACACCACAA
AGGAAAAAGCTGCACTGCTATACAAGAAAATTATGGAAAAATATTCTGTAACCTTTATAAGTAGGCATAA
CAGTTATAATCATAACATACTGTTTTTTCTTACTCCACACAGGCATAGAGTGTCTGCTATTAATAACTAT
GCTCAAAAATTGTGTACCTTTAGCTTTTTAATTTGTAAAGGGGTTAATAAGGAATATTTGATGTATAGTG
CCTTGACTAGAGATCATAATCAGCCATACCACATTTGTAGAGGTTTTACTTGCTTTAAAAAACCTCCCAC
ACCTCCCCCTGAACCTGAAACATAAAATGAATGCAATTGTTGTTGTTAACTTGTTTATTGCAGCTTATAA
TGGTTACAAATAAAGCAATAGCATCACAAATTTCACAAATAAAGCATTTTTTTCACTGCATTCTAGTTGT
GGTTTGTCCAAACTCATCAATGTATCTTATCATGTCTGGATCAACTGGATAACTCAAGCTAACCAAAATC
ATCCCAAACTTCCCACCCCATACCCTATTACCACTGCCAATTACCTGTGGTTTCATTTACTCTAAACCTG
TGATTCCTCTGAATTATTTTCATTTTAAAGAAATTGTATTTGTTAAATATGTACTACAAACTTAGTAGTT
GGAAGGGCTAATTCACTCCCAAAGAAGACAAGATATCCTTGATCTGTGGATCTACCACACACAAGGCTAC
TTCCCTGATTAGCAGAACTACACACCAGGGCCAGGGGTCAGATATCCACTGACCTTTGGATGGTGCTACA
AGCTAGTACCAGTTGAGCCAGATAAGGTAGAAGAGGCCAATAAAGGAGAGAACACCAGCTTGTTACACCC
TGTGAGCCTGCATGGGATGGATGACCCGGAGAGAGAAGTGTTAGAGTGGAGGTTTGACAGCCGCCTAGCA
TTTCATCACGTGGCCCGAGAGCTGCATCCGGAGTACTTCAAGAACTGCTGATATCGAGCTTGCTACAAGG
GACTTTCCGCTGGGGACTTTCCAGGGAGGCGTGGCCTGGGCGGGACTGGGGAGTGGCGAGCCCTCAGATC
CTGCATATAAGCAGCTGCTTTTTGCCTGTACTGGGTCTCTCTGGTTAGACCAGATCTGAGCCTGGGAGCT
CTCTGGCTAACTAGGGAACCCACTGCTTAAGCCTCAATAAAGCTTGCCTTGAGTGCTTCAAGTAGTGTGT
GCCCGTCTGTTGTGTGACTCTGGTAACTAGAGATCCCTCAGACCCTTTTAGTCAGTGTGGAAAATCTCTA
GCAGTGGCGCCCGAACAGGGACTTGAAAGCGAAAGGGAAACCAGAGGAGCTCTCTCGACGCAGGACTCGG
CTTGCTGAAGCGCGCACGGCAAGAGGCGAGGGGCGGCGACTGGTGAGTACGCCAAAAATTTTGACTAGCG
GAGGCTAGAAGGAGAGAGATGGGTGCGAGAGCGTCAGTATTAAGCGGGGGAGAATTAGATCGCGATGGGA
AAAAATTCGGTTAAGGCCAGGGGGAAAGAAAAAATATAAATTAAAACATATAGTATGGGCAAGCAGGGAG
CTAGAACGATTCGCAGTTAATCCTGGCCTGTTAGAAACATCAGAAGGCTGTAGACAAATACTGGGACAGC
TACAACCATCCCTTCAGACAGGATCAGAAGAACTTAGATCATTATATAATACAGTAGCAACCCTCTATTG
TGTGCATCAAAGGATAGAGATAAAAGACACCAAGGAAGCTTTAGACAAGATAGAGGAAGAGCAAAACAAA
AGTAAGACCACCGCACAGCAAGCGGCCGGCCGCTGATCTTCAGACCTGGAGGAGGAGATATGAGGGACAA
TTGGAGAAGTGAATTATATAAATATAAAGTAGTAAAAATTGAACCATTAGGAGTAGCACCCACCAAGGCA
AAGAGAAGAGTGGTGCAGAGAGAAAAAAGAGCAGTGGGAATAGGAGCTTTGTTCCTTGGGTTCTTGGGAG
CAGCAGGAAGCACTATGGGCGCAGCGTCAATGACGCTGACGGTACAGGCCAGACAATTATTGTCTGGTAT
AGTGCAGCAGCAGAACAATTTGCTGAGGGCTATTGAGGCGCAACAGCATCTGTTGCAACTCACAGTCTGG
GGCATCAAGCAGCTCCAGGCAAGAATCCTGGCTGTGGAAAGATACCTAAAGGATCAACAGCTCCTGGGGA
TTTGGGGTTGCTCTGGAAAACTCATTTGCACCACTGCTGTGCCTTGGAATGCTAGTTGGAGTAATAAATC
TCTGGAACAGATTTGGAATCACACGACCTGGATGGAGTGGGACAGAGAAATTAACAATTACACAAGCTTA
ATACACTCCTTAATTGAAGAATCGCAAAACCAGCAAGAAAAGAATGAACAAGAATTATTGGAATTAGATA
AATGGGCAAGTTTGTGGAATTGGTTTAACATAACAAATTGGCTGTGGTATATAAAATTATTCATAATGAT
AGTAGGAGGCTTGGTAGGTTTAAGAATAGTTTTTGCTGTACTTTCTATAGTGAATAGAGTTAGGCAGGGA
TATTCACCATTATCGTTTCAGACCCACCTCCCAACCCCGAGGGGACCCGACAGGCCCGAAGGAATAGAAG
AAGAAGGTGGAGAGAGAGACAGAGACAGATCCATTCGATTAGTGAACGGATCTCGACGGTATCGCCAAAT
GGCAGTATTCATCCACAATTTTAAAAGAAAAGGGGGGATTGGGGGGTACAGTGCAGGGGAAAGAATAGTA
GACATAATAGCAACAGACATACAAACTAAAGAATTACAAAAACAAATTACAAAAATTCAAAATTTTCGGG
TTTATTACAGGGACAGCAGAGATCCAGTTTGGATCGATAAGCTTGATATCGAATTCGGGAGGTGGTCCCT
GCAGTTACGCCAATGATAACCCCCGCCAGAAAAATCTTAGTAGCCTTCCCTTTTTGTTTTCCGTGCCCCA
ACTCGGCGGATTGACTCGGCCCCTTCCGGAAACACCCGAATCAACTTCTAGTCAAATTATTGTTCACGCC
GCAATGACCCACCCCTGGCCCGCGTCTGTGGAACTGACCCCTGGTGTACAGGAGAGTTCGCTGCTGAAAG
TGGTCCCAAAGGGGTACTAGTTTTTAAGCTCCCAACTCCCCCTCCCCCAGCGTCTGGAGGATTCCACACC
CTCGCACCGCAGGGGCGAGGAAGTGGGCGGAGTCCGGTTTTGGCGCCAGCCGCTGAGGCTGCCAAGCAGA
AAAGCCACCGCTGAGGAGACTCCGGTCACTGTCCTCGCCCCGCCTCCCCCTTCCCTCCCCTTGGGGACCA
CCGGGCGCCACGCCGCGAACGGTAAGTGCCGCGGTCGTCGGCGCCTCCGCCCTCCCCCTAGGGCCCCAAT
TCCCAGCGGGCGCGGCGCGCGGCCCCTCCCCCCGCCGGGCGCGCGCCCGCTGCCCCGCCCTTCGTGGCCG
CCCGGCGTGGGCGGTGCCACCCCTCCCCCCGGCGGCCCCGCGCGCAGCTCCCGGCTCCCTCCCCCTTCGG
ATGTGGCTTGAGCTGTAGGCGCGGAGGGGCTCCGGTGCCCGTCAGTGGGCAGAGCGCACATCGCCCACAG
TCCCCGAGAAGTTGGGGGGAGGGGTCGGCAATTGAACCGGTGCCTAGAGAAGGTGGCGCGGGGTAAACTG
GGAAAGTGATGTCGTGTACTGGCTCCGCCTTTTTCCCGAGGGTGGGGGAGAACCGTATATAAGTGCAGTA
GTCGCCGTGAACGTTCTTTTTCGCAACGGGTTTGCCGCCAGAACACAGGTAAGTGCCGTGTGTGGTTCCC
GCGGGCCTGGCCTCTTTACGGGTTATGGCCCTTGCGTGCCTTGAATTACTTCCACCTGGCTGCAGTACGT
GATTCTTGATCCCGAGCTTCGGGTTGGAAGTGGGTGGGAGAGTTCGAGGCCTTGCGCTTAAGGAGCCCCT
TCGCCTCGTGCTTGAGTTGAGGCCTGGCCTGGGCGCTGGGGCCGCCGCGTGCGAATCTGGTGGCACCTTC
GCGCCTGTCTCGCTGCTTTCGATAAGTCTCTAGCCATTTAAAATTTTTGATGACCTGCTGCGACGCTTTT
TTTCTGGCAAGATAGTCTTGTAAATGCGGGCCAAGATCTGCACACTGGTATTTCGGTTTTTGGGGCCGCG
GGCGGCGACGGGGCCCGTGCGTCCCAGCGCACATGTTCGGCGAGGCGGGGCCTGCGAGCGCGGCCACCGA
GAATCGGACGGGGGTAGTCTCAAGCTGGCCGGCCTGCTCTGGTGCCTGGCCTCGCGCCGCCGTGTATCGC
CCCGCCCTGGGCGGCAAGGCTGGCCCGGTCGGCACCAGTTGCGTGAGCGGAAAGATGGCCGCTTCCCGGC
CCTGCTGCAGGGAGCTCAAAATGGAGGACGCGGCGCTCGGGAGAGCGGGCGGGTGAGTCACCCACACAAA
GGAAAAGGGCCTTTCCGTCCTCAGCCGTCGCTTCATGTGACTCCACGGAGTACCGGGCGCCGTCCAGGCA
CCTCGATTAGTTCTCGAGCTTTTGGAGTACGTCGTCTTTAGGTTGGGGGGAGGGGTTTTATGCGATGGAG
TTTCCCCACACTGAGTGGGTGGAGACTGAAGTTAGGCCAGCTTGGCACTTGATGTAATTCTCCTTGGAAT
TTGCCCTTTTTGAGTTTGGATCTTGGTTCATTCTCAAGCCTCAGACAGTGGTTCAAAGTTTTTTTCTTCC
ATTTCAGGTGTCGTGAGCTAGACGCGTCATCCTCTAGACTGCCGGATCTCGAGTAACTAACTAATTTATG
GACTACAAAGACCATGACGGTGATTATAAAGATCATGACATCGATTACAAGGATGACGATGACAAGCTTA
TGAAGGATAACACCGTGCCACTGAAATTGATTGCCCTGTTAGCGAACGGTGAATTTCACTCTGGCGAGCA
GTTGGGTGAAACGCTGGGAATGAGCCGGGCGGCTATTAATAAACACATTCAGACACTGCGTGACTGGGGC
GTTGATGTCTTTACCGTTCCGGGTAAAGGATACAGCCTGCCTGAGCCTATCCAGTTACTTAATGCTAAAC
AGATATTGGGTCAGCTGGAGTTTCGGGCAACCACACTGGAACGGATCGAGAAAAGCTTCGTGATTACTGA
TCCGAGACTGCCTGACAACCCAATCATTTTTGTGAGCGATTCCTTCCTGCAGCTGACAGAATATTCTCGG
GAAGAGATCCTGGGGCGCAATTGCCGTTTTCTGCAGGGACCCGAGACAGACCGTGCCACTGTTCGGAAAA
TCAGAGATGCTATTGACAACCAGACTGAAGTGACCGTTCAGCTGATCAATTATACCAAGAGCGGCAAGAA
GTTCTGGAACGTGTTCCACCTGCAGCCGATGCGCGATTATAAGGGCGACGTCCAGTACTTCATTGGCGTG
CAGCTGGATGGCACCGAACGTCTTCATGGCGCCGCTGAGCGTGAGGCGGTCTGCCTGGTCAAAAAGACAG
CCTTTCAGATTGCTGTAGCCGTGCTGCCAGTGATTGACTCCACGAATCAGTACCTTCTTGATCGTATCGG
AGAGCTTAAATCGGGCGATGCTTGCATTGCAGAATACCAGCAGGCTGGCCGTGGTCGCCGGGGTCGGAAA
TGGTTTTCGCCTTTTGGCGCAAACTTATATTTGTCGATGTTCTGGCGTCTGGAACAAGGCCCGGCGGCGG
CGATTGGTTTAAGTCTGGTTATCGGTATCGTGATGGCGGAAGTATTACGCAAGCTGGGTGCAGATAAAGT
TCGTGTTAAATGGCCTAATGACCTCTATCTGCAGGATCGCAAGCTGGCAGGCATTCTGGTGGAGCTGACT
GGCAAAACTGGCGATGCGGCGCAAATAGTCATTGGAGCCGGGATCAACATGGCAATGCGCCGTGTTGAAG
AGAGTGTCGTTAATCAGGGGTGGATCACGCTGCAGGAAGCGGGGATCAATCTCGATCGTAATACGTTGGC
GGCCATGCTAATACGTGAATTACGTGCTGCGTTGGAACTCTTCGAACAAGAAGGATTGGCACCTTATCTG
TCGCGCTGGGAAAAGCTGGATAATTTTATTAATCGCCCAGTGAAACTTATCATTGGTGATAAAGAAATAT
TTGGCATTTCACGCGGAATAGACAAACAGGGGGCTTTATTACTTGAGCAGGATGGAATAATAAAACCCTG
GATGGGCGGTGAAATATCCCTGCGTAGTGCAGAAAAAGGAGGTTCTAGCAAAGGAGAAGAACTTTTCACT
GGAGTTGTCCCAATTCTTGTTGAATTAGATGGTGATGTTAATGGGCACAAATTTTCTGTCCGTGGAGAGG
GTGAAGGTGATGCTACAAACGGAAAACTCACCCTTAAATTTATTTGCACTACTGGAAAACTACCTGTTCC
GTGGCCAACACTTGTCACTACTCTGACCTATGGTGTTCAATGCTTTTCCCGTTATCCGGATCACATGAAA
CGGCATGACTTTTTCAAGAGTGCCATGCCCGAAGGTTATGTACAGGAACGCACTATATCTTTCAAAGATG
ACGGGACCTACAAGACGCGTGCTGAAGTCAAGTTTGAAGGTGATACCCTTGTTAATCGTATCGAGTTAAA
GGGTATTGATTTTAAAGAAGATGGAAACATTCTTGGACACAAACTCGAGTACAACTTTAACTCACACAAT
GTATACATCACGGCAGACAAACAAAAGAATGGAATCAAAGCTAACTTCAAAATTCGCCACAACGTTGAAG
ATGGTTCCGTTCAACTAGCAGACCATTATCAACAAAATACTCCAATTGGCGATGGCCCTGTCCTTTTACC
AGACAACCATTACCTGTCGACACAATCTGTCCTTTCGAAAGATCCCAACGAAAAGCGTGACCACATGGTC
CTTCTTGAGTTTGTAACTGCTGCTGGGATTACACATGGCATGGATGAGCTCTACAAAAACAGCCGCGTGA
CTGAACCATCTGAGCCGCGGCATCGAGGCGACGGAGAGCCTAGTGGAGTTCCTGTAGCTGTGGTGCTGCT
GCCAGTGTTTGCCCTTACCCTGGTAGCAGTTTGGGCCTTCGTGAGATACCGAAAGCAGCTCTGATAACAT
GCAAGCTTGATATCAAGCTTATCGATAATCAACCTCTGGATTACAAAATTTGTGAAAGATTGACTGGTAT
TCTTAACTATGTTGCTCCTTTTACGCTATGTGGATACGCTGCTTTAATGCCTTTGTATCATGCTATTGCT
TCCCGTATGGCTTTCATTTTCTCCTCCTTGTATAAATCCTGGTTGCTGTCTCTTTATGAGGAGTTGTGGC
CCGTTGTCAGGCAACGTGGCGTGGTGTGCACTGTGTTTGCTGACGCAACCCCCACTGGTTGGGGCATTGC
CACCACCTGTCAGCTCCTTTCCGGGACTTTCGCTTTCCCCCTCCCTATTGCCACGGCGGAACTCATCGCC
GCCTGCCTTGCCCGCTGCTGGACAGGGGCTCGGCTGTTGGGCACTGACAATTCCGTGGTGTTGTCGGGGA
AATCATCGTCCTTTCCTTGGCTGCTCGCCTGTGTTGCCACCTGGATTCTGCGCGGGACGTCCTTCTGCTA
CGTCCCTTCGGCCCTCAATCCAGCGGACCTTCCTTCCCGCGGCCTGCTGCCGGCTCTGCGGCCTCTTCCG
CGTCTTCGCCTTCGCCCTCAGACGAGTCGGATCTCCCTTTGGGCCGCCTCCCCGCATCGATACCGTCGAC
CTCG
